Addgene plasmid #25451: pIB2
Depositing lab: Benjamin Glick. Depositing organization: University of Chicago. Publication: A versatile set of vectors for constitutive and regulated gene expression in Pichia pastoris. Sears IB, O'Connor J, Rossanese OW, Glick BS. Yeast. 1998 Jun 15;14(8):783-90. 10.1002/(SICI)1097-0061(19980615)14:8<783::AID-YEA272>3.0.CO;2-Y PubMed 9675822.
Backbone
  Vector backbone: pUC19
  Backbone size w/o insert (bp): 2500
  Vector type: Pichia pastoris expression
  Selectable markers: HIS4
Growth in bacteria
  Bacterial resistance: Ampicillin, 100 μg/mL
  Growth temperature: 37°C
  Growth strain: DH5alpha
  Copy number: Unknown
Gene/Insert
  Gene/Insert name: Pichia pastoris HIS4
  Species: Pichia pastoria
  Insert size (bp): 2532
  Entrez Gene: PAS_chr1-4_0160
  Cloning method: Restriction Enzyme; 5′ cloning site BglII (destroyed during cloning); 3′ cloning site BglII (destroyed during cloning)
  Sequencing primers: 5′ n/a
Terms and licenses: Academic/Nonprofit Terms; Industry Terms: Not Available to Industry
How to cite: pIB2 was a gift from Benjamin Glick (Addgene plasmid # 25451 ; http://n2t.net/addgene:25451 ; RRID:Addgene_25451)
