[The description below was written by a language model from this plasmid's Addgene catalogue record and pLannotate feature annotations shown in this document.]
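Description:
pIB2 is a Pichia pastoris expression vector built on a pUC19 backbone, with a deposited full sequence of 5,550 nt. In Escherichia coli it is propagated through the high-copy ColE1/pUC-type origin and selected with ampicillin via the β-lactamase gene. The annotation also picks up short remnants of pBR322-derived sequence (fragments of bom and rop), which appear to be cloning leftovers rather than functional elements. The AmpR promoter is annotated as two separated fragments lying on either side of the HIS4 gene, consistent with the marker fragment having been inserted in that region. The catalogue states that the roughly 2.5 kb HIS4 fragment was cloned using BglII ends that were destroyed in the process.

The listed insert, P. pastoris HIS4, encodes the multifunctional histidine biosynthesis enzyme and serves as the auxotrophic marker, allowing selection of transformants in a his4 host by restoration of histidine prototrophy. No yeast replication origin is annotated, so stable maintenance in Pichia would presumably depend on chromosomal integration, although the record does not say this explicitly. The expression cassette consists of the promoter of the P. pastoris glyceraldehyde-3-phosphate dehydrogenase (GAP) gene, a strong constitutive promoter, followed by a short gap and then a small 3' fragment of the AOX1 coding region running into the AOX1 transcription terminator. No gene of interest is present between promoter and terminator, so pIB2 is an empty vector into which a coding sequence is placed for constitutive expression. The cloning sites available there are not listed in the record. It belongs to a published set of vectors for constitutive and regulated gene expression in P. pastoris.
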