Features (pLannotate 1.2.2; 10 found; start..end, strand, type, name):
    137..186     +  misc_feature   bom (fragment): basis of mobility region from pBR322
    193..669     +  promoter       GAP promoter: promoter for Pichia pastoris glyceraldehyde-3-phosphate dehydrogenase
    731..793     +  CDS            AOX1 (fragment): ALOX1_KOMPC - Experimental evidence at protein level: Swiss-Prot protein existence level 1. Major isoform of alcohol oxidase, which catalyzes the oxidation of methanol to formaldehyde and hydrogen peroxide, the first step in the methanol utilization pathway of methylotrophic yeasts. From Komagataella phaffii (strain ATCC 76273 / CBS 7435 / CECT 11047 / NRRL Y-11430 / Wegner 21-1) (Yeast) (Pichia pastoris).
    797..1012    +  terminator     AOX1 terminator (fragment): Pichia pastoris AOX1; transcription terminator for AOX1
   1074..1662    -  rep_origin     ori: high-copy-number ColE1/pMB1/pBR322/pUC origin of replication
   1833..2693    -  CDS            AmpR: β-lactamase; bla; confers resistance to ampicillin, carbenicillin, and related antibiotics
   2694..2710    -  promoter       AmpR promoter (fragment): bla
   2793..5327    +  CDS            PpHIS4: multifunctional enzyme, required for histidine biosynthesis; Pichia pastoris HIS4; auxotrophic marker for Pichia pastoris
   5368..5455    -  promoter       AmpR promoter (fragment): bla
   5550..35      +  CDS            rop (fragment) (across the origin): Rop protein, which maintains plasmids at low copy number; rop
>Addgene plasmid #25451 | pIB2 | depositor full sequence | sequence record 43434 | Author Sequence
TCGCGCGTTTCGGTGATGACGGTGAAAACCTCTGACACATGCAGCTCCCGGAGACGGTCACAGCTTGTCT
GTAAGCGGATGCCGGGAGCAGACAAGCCCGTCAGGGCGCGTCAGCGGGTGTTGGCGGGTGTCGGGGCTGG
CTTAACTATGCGGCATCAGAGCAGATTGTACTGAGAGTGCACCATAGATCCTTTTTTGTAGAAATGTCTT
GGTGTCCTCGTCCAATCAGGTAGCCATCTCTGAAATATCTGGCTCCGTTGCAACTCCGAACGACCTGCTG
GCAACGTAAAATTCTCCGGGGTAAAACTTAAATGTGGAGTAATGGAACCAGAAACGTCTCTTCCCTTCTC
TCTCCTTCCACCGCCCGTTACCGTCCCTAGGAAATTTTACTCTGCTGGAGAGCTTCTTCTACGGCCCCCT
TGCAGCAATGCTCTTCCCAGCATTACGTTGCGGGTAAAACGGAAGTCGTGTACCCGACCTAGCAGCCCAG
GGATGGAAAAGTCCCGGCCGTCGCTGGCAATAATAGCGGGCGGACGCATGTCATGAGATTATTGGAAACC
ACCAGAATCGAATATAAAAGGCGAACACCTTTCCCAATTTTGGTTTCTCCTGACCCAAAGACTTTAAATT
TAATTTATTTGTCCCTATTTCAATCAATTGAACAACTATCAAGAATTCGAGCTCGGTACCCGGGGATCCA
CTAGTCTCGAGCTGCAGGCATGCAAGCTTCTTAGACATGACTGTTCCTCAGTTCAAGTTGGGCACTTACG
AGAAGACCGGTCTTGCTAGATTCTAATCAAGAGGATGTCAGAATGCCATTTGCCTGAGAGATGCAGGCTT
CATTTTTGATACTTTTTTATTTGTAACCTATATAGTATAGGATTTTTTTTGTCATTTTGTTTCTTCTCGT
ACGAGCTTGCTCCTGATCAGCCTATCTCGCAGCTGATGAATATCTTGTGGTAGGGGTTTGGGAAAATCAT
TCGAGTTTGATGTTTTTCTTGGTATTTCCCACACATGTGAGCAAAAGGCCAGCAAAAGGCCAGGAACCGT
AAAAAGGCCGCGTTGCTGGCGTTTTTCCATAGGCTCCGCCCCCCTGACGAGCATCACAAAAATCGACGCT
CAAGTCAGAGGTGGCGAAACCCGACAGGACTATAAAGATACCAGGCGTTTCCCCCTGGAAGCTCCCTCGT
GCGCTCTCCTGTTCCGACCCTGCCGCTTACCGGATACCTGTCCGCCTTTCTCCCTTCGGGAAGCGTGGCG
CTTTCTCATAGCTCACGCTGTAGGTATCTCAGTTCGGTGTAGGTCGTTCGCTCCAAGCTGGGCTGTGTGC
ACGAACCCCCCGTTCAGCCCGACCGCTGCGCCTTATCCGGTAACTATCGTCTTGAGTCCAACCCGGTAAG
ACACGACTTATCGCCACTGGCAGCAGCCACTGGTAACAGGATTAGCAGAGCGAGGTATGTAGGCGGTGCT
ACAGAGTTCTTGAAGTGGTGGCCTAACTACGGCTACACTAGAAGAACAGTATTTGGTATCTGCGCTCTGC
TGAAGCCAGTTACCTTCGGAAAAAGAGTTGGTAGCTCTTGATCCGGCAAACAAACCACCGCTGGTAGCGG
TGGTTTTTTTGTTTGCAAGCAGCAGATTACGCGCAGAAAAAAAGGATCTCAAGAAGATCCTTTGATCTTT
TCTACGGGGTCTGACGCTCAGTGGAACGAAAACTCACGTTAAGGGATTTTGGTCATGAGATTATCAAAAA
GGATCTTCACCTAGATCCTTTTAAATTAAAAATGAAGTTTTAAATCAATCTAAAGTATATATGAGTAAAC
TTGGTCTGACAGTTACCAATGCTTAATCAGTGAGGCACCTATCTCAGCGATCTGTCTATTTCGTTCATCC
ATAGTTGCCTGACTCCCCGTCGTGTAGATAACTACGATACGGGAGGGCTTACCATCTGGCCCCAGTGCTG
CAATGATACCGCGAGACCCACGCTCACCGGCTCCAGATTTATCAGCAATAAACCAGCCAGCCGGAAGGGC
CGAGCGCAGAAGTGGTCCTGCAACTTTATCCGCCTCCATCCAGTCTATTAATTGTTGCCGGGAAGCTAGA
GTAAGTAGTTCGCCAGTTAATAGTTTGCGCAACGTTGTTGCCATTGCTACAGGCATCGTGGTGTCACGCT
CGTCGTTTGGTATGGCTTCATTCAGCTCCGGTTCCCAACGATCAAGGCGAGTTACATGATCCCCCATGTT
GTGCAAAAAAGCGGTTAGCTCCTTCGGTCCTCCGATCGTTGTCAGAAGTAAGTTGGCCGCAGTGTTATCA
CTCATGGTTATGGCAGCACTGCATAATTCTCTTACTGTCATGCCATCCGTAAGATGCTTTTCTGTGACTG
GTGAGTACTCAACCAAGTCATTCTGAGAATAGTGTATGCGGCGACCGAGTTGCTCTTGCCCGGCGTCAAT
ACGGGATAATACCGCGCCACATAGCAGAACTTTAAAAGTGCTCATCATTGGAAAACGTTCTTCGGGGCGA
AAACTCTCAAGGATCTTACCGCTGTTGAGATCCAGTTCGATGTAACCCACTCGTGCACCCAACTGATCTT
CAGCATCTTTTACTTTCACCAGCGTTTCTGGGTGAGCAAAAACAGGAAGGCAAAATGCCGCAAAAAAGGG
AATAAGGGCGACACGGAAATGTTGAATACTCATACTCTTCCTTTTTCAATGATCTCCTGATGACTGACTC
ACTGATAATAAAAATACGGCTTCAGAATTTCTCAAGACTACACTCACTGTCCGACTTCAAGTATGACATT
TCCCTTGCTACCTGCATACGCAAGTGTTGCAGAGTTTGATAATTCCTTGAGTTTGGTAGGAAAAGCCGTG
TTTCCCTATGCTGCTGACCAGCTGCACAACCTGATCAAGTTCACTCAATCGACTGAGCTTCAAGTTAATG
TGCAAGTTGAGTCATCCGTTACAGAGGACCAATTTGAGGAGCTGATCGACAACTTGCTCAAGTTGTACAA
TAATGGTATCAATGAAGTGATTTTGGACCTAGATTTGGCAGAAAGAGTTGTCCAAAGGATGATCCCAGGC
GCTAGGGTTATCTATAGGACCCTGGTTGATAAAGTTGCATCCTTGCCCGCTAATGCTAGTATCGCTGTGC
CTTTTTCTTCTCCACTGGGCGATTTGAAAAGTTTCACTAATGGCGGTAGTAGAACTGTTTATGCTTTTTC
TGAGACCGCAAAGTTGGTAGATGTGACTTCCACTGTTGCTTCTGGTATAATCCCCATTATTGATGCTCGG
CAATTGACTACTGAATACGAACTTTCTGAAGATGTCAAAAAGTTCCCTGTCAGTGAAATTTTGTTGGCGT
CTTTGACTACTGACCGCCCCGATGGTCTATTCACTACTTTGGTGGCTGACTCTTCTAATTACTCGTTGGG
CCTGGTGTACTCGTCCAAAAAGTCTATTCCGGAGGCTATAAGGACACAAACTGGAGTCTACCAATCTCGT
CGTCACGGTTTGTGGTATAAAGGTGCTACATCTGGAGCAACTCAAAAGTTGCTGGGTATCGAATTGGATT
GTGATGGAGACTGCTTGAAATTTGTGGTTGAACAAACAGGTGTTGGTTTCTGTCACTTGGAACGCACTTC
CTGTTTTGGCCAATCAAAGGGTCTTAGAGCCATGGAAGCCACCTTGTGGGATCGTAAGAGCAATGCTCCA
GAAGGTTCTTATACCAAACGGTTATTTGACGACGAAGTTTTGTTGAACGCTAAAATTAGGGAGGAAGCTG
ATGAACTTGCAGAAGCTAAATCCAAGGAAGATATAGCCTGGGAATGTGCTGACTTATTTTATTTTGCATT
AGTTAGATGTGCCAAGTACGGTGTGACGTTGGACGAGGTGGAGAGAAACCTGGATATGAAGTCCCTAAAG
GTCACTAGAAGGAAAGGAGATGCCAAGCCAGGATACACCAAGGAACAACCTAAAGAAGAATCCAAACCTA
AAGAAGTCCCTTCTGAAGGTCGTATTGAATTGTGCAAAATTGACGTTTCTAAGGCCTCCTCACAAGAAAT
TGAAGATGCCCTTCGTCGTCCTATCCAGAAAACGGAACAGATTATGGAATTAGTCAAACCAATTGTCGAC
AATGTTCGTCAAAATGGTGACAAAGCCCTTTTAGAACTAACTGCCAAGTTTGATGGAGTCGCTTTGAAGA
CACCTGTGTTAGAAGCTCCTTTCCCAGAGGAACTTATGCAATTGCCAGATAACGTTAAGAGAGCCATTGA
TCTCTCTATAGATAACGTCAGGAAATTCCATGAAGCTCAACTAACGGAGACGTTGCAAGTTGAGACTTGC
CCTGGTGTAGTCTGCTCTCGTTTTGCAAGACCTATTGAGAAAGTTGGCCTCTATATTCCTGGTGGAACCG
CAATTCTGCCTTCCACTTCCCTGATGCTGGGTGTTCCTGCCAAAGTTGCTGGTCGCAAAGAAATTGTTTT
TGCATCTCCACCTAAGAAGGATGGCACCCTTACCCCAGAAGTCATCTACGTTGCCCACAAGGTTGGTGCT
AAGTGTATCGTGCTAGCAGGAGGCGCCCAGGCAGTAGCTGCTATGGCTTACGGAACAGAAACTGTTCCTA
AGTGTGACAAAATATTTGGTCCAGGAAACCAGTTCGTTACTGCTGCCAAGATGATGGTTCAAAATGACAC
ATCAGCCCTGTGTAGTATTGACATGCCTGCTGGGCCTTCTGAAGTTCTAGTTATTGCTGATAAATACGCT
GATCCAGATTTCGTTGCCTCAGACCTTCTGTCTCAAGCTGAACATGGTATTGATTCCCAGGTGATTCTGT
TGGCTGTCGATATGACAGACAAGGAGCTTGCCAGAATTGAAGATGCTGTTCACAACCAAGCTGTGCAGTT
GCCAAGGGTTGAAATTGTACGCAAGTGTATTGCACACTCTACAACCCTATCGGTTGCAACCTACGAGCAG
GCTTTGGAAATGTCCAATCAGTACGCTCCTGAACACTTGATCCTGCAAATCGAGAATGCTTCTTCTTATG
TTGATCAAGTACAACACGCTGGATCTGTGTTTGTTGGTGCCTACTCTCCAGAGAGTTGTGGAGATTACTC
CTCCGGCACCAACCACACTTTGCCAACGTACGGATATGCCCGTCAATACAGCGGAGTTAACACTGCAACC
TTCCAGAAGTTCATCACTTCACAAGACGTAACTCCTGAGGGACTGAAACATATTGGCCAAGCAGTGATGG
ATCTGGCTGCTGTTGAAGGTCTAGATGCTCACCGCAATGCTGTTAAGGTTCGTATGGAGAAACTGGGACT
TATTTAATTATTTAGAGATTTTAACTTACATTTAGATTCGATAGATCATTATTGAAGCATTTATCAGGGT
TATTGTCTCATGAGCGGATACATATTTGAATGTATTTAGAAAAATAAACAAATAGGGGTTCCGCGCACAT
TTCCCCGAAAAGTGCCACCTGACGTCTAAGAAACCATTATTATCATGACATTAACCTATAAAAATAGGCG
TATCACGAGGCCCTTTCGTC
