>Addgene plasmid #25451 | pIB2 | addgene partial sequence | sequence record 31152 | 25451 with 3_AOX1
CCGGTCTTCTCGTAGTGCCCAACTTGAACTGAGGAACAGTCATGTCTAAGAAGCTTGCATGCCTGCAGCT
CGAGACTAGTGGATCCCCGGGTACCGAGCTCGAATTCTTGATAGTTGTTCAATTGATTGAAATAGGGACA
AATAAATTAAATTTAAAGTCTTTGGGTCAGGAGAAACCAAAATTGGGAAAGGTGTTCGCCTTTTATATTC
GATTCTGGTGGTTTCCAATAATCTCATGACATGCGTCCGCCCGCTATTATTGCCAGCGACGGCCGGGACT
TTTCCATCCCTGGGCTGCTAGGTCGGGTACACGACCTCCGTTTTACCCGCAACGTAATGCTGGGAAGAGC
ATTGCTGCAAGGGGGCCGTAGAAGAAGCTCTCCAGCAGAGTAAAATTTCCTAGGGACGGTAACGGGCGGT
GGAAGGAGAGAGAAGGGAAGAGACGTTTCTGGTTCCATTACTCCACATTTAAGTTTTACCCCGGAGAATT
TTACGTTGCCAGCAGGTCGTTCGGAGTTGCAACGGAGCCAGATATTTCAGAGATGGCTACCTGATTGGAC
GAGGACACCAAGACATTTCTACAAAAAAGGATCTATGGTGCACTCTCAGTACAATCTGCTCTGATGCCGC
ATAGTTAAGCCAGCCCCGACACCCGCCAACACCCGCTGACGCGCCCTGACGGGCTTGTCTGCTCCCGGCA
TCCGCTTACAGACAAGCTGTGACCGTCTCCGGGAGCTGCATGTGTCAGAGGTTTTCACCGTCATCACCGA
AACGCGCGAGACGAAAGGGCCTCGTGATACGCCTATTTTTATAGGTTAATGTCATGATAATAATGGTTTC
TTAGACGTCAGGTGGCACTTTTCGGGGAAATGTGCGCGGAA
