>Addgene plasmid #25451 | pIB2 | addgene partial sequence | sequence record 31153 | 25451 with Amp-R
GGAAACGTTCTTCGGGGCGAAAACTCTCAAGGATCTTACCGCTGTTGAGATCCAGTTCGATGTAACCCAC
TCGTGCACCCAACTGATCTTCAGCATCTTTTACTTTCACCAGCGTTTCTGGGTGAGCAAAAACAGGAAGG
CAAAATGCCGCAAAAAAGGGAATAAGGGCGACACGGAAATGTTGAATACTCATACTCTTCCTTTTTCAAT
GATCTCCTGATGACTGACTCACTGATAATAAAAATACGGCTTCAGAATTTCTCAAGACTACACTCACTGT
CCGACTTCAAGTATGACATTTCCCTTGCTACCTGCATACGCAAGTGTTGCAGAGTTTGATAATTCCTTGA
GTTTGGTAGGAAAAGCCGTGTTTCCCTATGCTGCTGACCAGCTGCACAACCTGATCAAGTTCACTCAATC
GACTGAGCTTCAAGTTAATGTGCAAGTTGAGTCATCCGTTACAGAGGACCAATTTGAGGAGCTGATCGAC
AACTTGCTCAAGTTGTACAATAATGGTATCAATGAAGTGATTTTGGACCTAGATTTGGCAGAAAGAGTTG
TCCAAAGGATGATCCCAGGCGCTAGGGTTATCTATAGGACCCTGGTTGATAAAGTTGCATCCTTGCCCGC
TAATGCTAGTATCGCTGTGCCTTTTTCTTCTCCACTGGGCGATTTGAAAAGTTTCACTAATGGCGGTAGT
AGAACTGTTTATGCTTTTTCTGAGACCGCAAAGTTGGTAGATGTGACTTCCACTGTTGCTTCTGGTATAA
TCCCCATTATTGATGCTCGGCAATTGACTACTGAATACGAACTTTCTGAANATGTCAAAAAGTTCCCTGT
CAGTGAAATTTTGTTGGCGTCTTTGACTACTGACCGCCCCGATGGTCTATTCACTACTTTGGTGGCTGAC
TCTTCTAATTACTCCGTTGGGCTG
